Addgene plasmid #236614: pCAG-puro-9xmyc-WDR5
Purpose: Expresses human WDR5 in mammalian cells
Depositing lab: Tadashi Nakagawa. Depositing organization: Sanyo-Onoda City University. Publication: KBG syndrome-associated protein ANKRD11 regulates SETD5 expression to modulate rRNA levels and translation. Sashiyama S, Nakagawa T, Nakagawa M, Hosogane M, Watanabe Y, Ashitomi H, Yamane K, Shibuya N, Moroishi T, Nakayama K, Hosoi T. iScience. 2025 May 19;28(6):112699. doi: 10.1016/j.isci.2025.112699. eCollection 2025 Jun 20. PubMed 40520101.
Backbone
  Vector backbone: pCAG-puro
  Vector type: Mammalian Expression
  Selectable markers: Puromycin
Growth in bacteria
  Bacterial resistance: Ampicillin, 100 μg/mL
  Growth temperature: 37°C
  Growth strain: DH5alpha
  Copy number: High Copy
Gene/Insert
  Gene/Insert name: WDR5
  Species: H. sapiens (human)
  Entrez Gene: WDR5 (a.k.a. BIG-3, BIG3, CFAP89, SWD3)
  Tag / fusion protein: 9xmyc (N terminal on backbone)
  Cloning method: Gateway Cloning
  Sequencing primers: 5′ pCAG-F
Terms and licenses: Academic/Nonprofit Terms; Industry Terms: Not Available to Industry
How to cite: pCAG-puro-9xmyc-WDR5 was a gift from Tadashi Nakagawa (Addgene plasmid # 236614 ; http://n2t.net/addgene:236614 ; RRID:Addgene_236614)
