[The description below was written by a language model from this plasmid's Addgene catalogue record and pLannotate feature annotations shown in this document.]
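Description:
pCAG-puro-9xmyc-WDR5 is a mammalian expression plasmid of about 7.5 kb, built on the pCAG-puro backbone, that expresses human WDR5 carrying an N-terminal 9xMyc epitope tag. It is propagated in E. coli as a high-copy plasmid through a ColE1/pUC-type origin and selected with ampicillin via the β-lactamase gene and its native promoter. An f1 phage origin is also present, along with small remnants of lacZα, bom and rop that appear to be leftovers from earlier vector construction.

Expression is driven by the composite CAG promoter, annotated here as the CMV immediate-early enhancer, the chicken β-actin promoter (detected as several fragments) and a chimeric chicken β-actin/rabbit β-globin intron, an arrangement that gives strong constitutive transcription in many mammalian cell types. Downstream lies the tandem Myc array, which the annotation software matched as a fragment of a 13xMyc feature, consistent with the nine copies given in the catalogue entry. It is followed by attB1, the WDR5 coding sequence and attB2. The attB sites reflect insertion of the gene by Gateway recombination into a tag-bearing destination vector. The feature table does not annotate a forward-oriented polyadenylation signal for this transcription unit.

A separate cassette in the opposite orientation, consisting of the SV40 enhancer/early promoter, puromycin N-acetyltransferase and an SV40 poly(A) signal, allows puromycin selection of transfected cells. WDR5 is a WD-repeat protein that contributes to histone H3 lysine 4 methylation as part of MLL complexes. The multimerised Myc tag should allow sensitive detection or immunoprecipitation of the expressed protein, though the record states only that the plasmid expresses human WDR5 in mammalian cells.
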