Features (pLannotate 1.2.2; 22 found; start..end, strand, type, name):
    669..1257    +  rep_origin     ori: high-copy-number ColE1/pMB1/pBR322/pUC origin of replication
   1334..1713    +  enhancer       CMV enhancer: human cytomegalovirus immediate early enhancer
   1715..1879    +  promoter       chicken β-actin promoter (fragment): No description available
   1909..1931    +  promoter       chicken β-actin promoter (fragment): contains a 21-bp deletion relative to the standard chicken β-actin promoter
   1986..2007    +  promoter       chicken β-actin promoter (fragment): contains a 21-bp deletion relative to the standard chicken β-actin promoter
   2065..2242    +  promoter       chicken β-actin promoter (fragment): No description available
   2243..3259    +  intron         chimeric intron: chimera between introns from chicken β-actin and rabbit β-globin
   3328..3345    +  misc_feature   MCS (fragment): pUC18/19 multiple cloning site
   3377..3724    +  CDS            13xMyc (fragment): 13 tandem Myc epitope tags
   3752..3776    +  protein_bind   attB1: mutant version of attB; recombination site for the Gateway® BP reaction BP Clonase™
   3803..4804    +  CDS            WDR5: WDR5_HUMAN - Also known as BIG3. Experimental evidence at protein level: Swiss-Prot protein existence level 1. Contributes to histone modification (PubMed:19131338, PubMed:19556245, PubMed:19103755, PubMed:20018852, PubMed:16600877, PubMed:16829960). May position the N-terminus of histone H3 for efficient trimethylation at 'Lys-4' (PubMed:16829960). As part of the MLL1/MLL complex it is involved in methylation and dimethylation at 'Lys-4' of histone H3 (PubMed:19556245). H3 'Lys-4' methylation represents a specific tag for epigenetic transcriptional activation (PubMed:18840606). As part of the
   4831..4855    -  protein_bind   attB2: mutant version of attB; recombination site for the Gateway® BP reaction BP Clonase™
   4880..5001    -  polyA_signal   SV40 poly(A) signal: SV40 polyadenylation signal
   5024..5092    -  CDS            large T antigen (fragment): large T antigen from SV40 (simian virus 40)
   5169..5768    -  CDS            PuroR: puromycin N-acetyltransferase; pac from Streptomyces alboniger; confers resistance to puromycin
   5778..6107    -  promoter       SV40 promoter: SV40 enhancer and early promoter
   6129..6196    +  CDS            lacZα (fragment): LacZα fragment of β-galactosidase; lacZ fragment
   6200..6628    +  rep_origin     f1 ori (sequence partly withheld): f1 bacteriophage origin of replication; arrow indicates direction of (+) strand synthesis
   6656..6755    -  misc_feature   bom (fragment): basis of mobility region from pBR322
   6857..6892    -  CDS            rop (fragment): Rop protein, which maintains plasmids at low copy number; rop
   6987..7091    +  promoter       AmpR promoter: bla
   7092..498     +  CDS            AmpR (across the origin): β-lactamase; bla; confers resistance to ampicillin, carbenicillin, and related antibiotics
>Addgene plasmid #236614 | pCAG-puro-9xmyc-WDR5 | addgene full sequence | sequence record 474270 | Addgene NGS Result
AGTGCTGCCATAACCATGAGTGATAACACTGCGGCCAACTTACTTCTGACAACGATCGGAGGACCGAAGG
AGCTAACCGCTTTTTTGCACAACATGGGGGATCATGTAACTCGCCTTGATCGTTGGGAACCGGAGCTGAA
TGAAGCCATACCAAACGACGAGCGTGACACCACGATGCCTGTAGCAATGGCAACAACGTTGCGCAAACTA
TTAACTGGCGAACTACTTACTCTAGCTTCCCGGCAACAATTAATAGACTGGATGGAGGCGGATAAAGTTG
CAGGACCACTTCTGCGCTCGGCCCTTCCGGCTGGCTGGTTTATTGCTGATAAATCTGGAGCCGGTGAGCG
TGGGTCTCGCGGTATCATTGCAGCACTGGGGCCAGATGGTAAGCCCTCCCGTATCGTAGTTATCTACACG
ACGGGGAGTCAGGCAACTATGGATGAACGAAATAGACAGATCGCTGAGATAGGTGCCTCACTGATTAAGC
ATTGGTAACTGTCAGACCAAGTTTACTCATATATACTTTAGATTGATTTAAAACTTCATTTTTAATTTAA
AAGGATCTAGGTGAAGATCCTTTTTGATAATCTCATGACCAAAATCCCTTAACGTGAGTTTTCGTTCCAC
TGAGCGTCAGACCCCGTAGAAAAGATCAAAGGATCTTCTTGAGATCCTTTTTTTCTGCGCGTAATCTGCT
GCTTGCAAACAAAAAAACCACCGCTACCAGCGGTGGTTTGTTTGCCGGATCAAGAGCTACCAACTCTTTT
TCCGAAGGTAACTGGCTTCAGCAGAGCGCAGATACCAAATACTGTTCTTCTAGTGTAGCCGTAGTTAGGC
CACCACTTCAAGAACTCTGTAGCACCGCCTACATACCTCGCTCTGCTAATCCTGTTACCAGTGGCTGCTG
CCAGTGGCGATAAGTCGTGTCTTACCGGGTTGGACTCAAGACGATAGTTACCGGATAAGGCGCAGCGGTC
GGGCTGAACGGGGGGTTCGTGCACACAGCCCAGCTTGGAGCGAACGACCTACACCGAACTGAGATACCTA
CAGCGTGAGCTATGAGAAAGCGCCACGCTTCCCGAAGGGAGAAAGGCGGACAGGTATCCGGTAAGCGGCA
GGGTCGGAACAGGAGAGCGCACGAGGGAGCTTCCAGGGGGAAACGCCTGGTATCTTTATAGTCCTGTCGG
GTTTCGCCACCTCTGACTTGAGCGTCGATTTTTGTGATGCTCGTCAGGGGGGCGGAGCCTATGGAAAAAC
GCCAGCAACGCGGCCTTTTTACGGTTCCTGGCCTTTTGCTGGCCTTTTGCTCACATGGCTCGACAGATCC
CTCGACATTGATTATTGACTAGTTATTAATAGTAATCAATTACGGGGTCATTAGTTCATAGCCCATATAT
GGAGTTCCGCGTTACATAACTTACGGTAAATGGCCCGCCTGGCTGACCGCCCAACGACCCCCGCCCATTG
ACGTCAATAATGACGTATGTTCCCATAGTAACGCCAATAGGGACTTTCCATTGACGTCAATGGGTGGAGT
ATTTACGGTAAACTGCCCACTTGGCAGTACATCAAGTGTATCATATGCCAAGTACGCCCCCTATTGACGT
CAATGACGGTAAATGGCCCGCCTGGCATTATGCCCAGTACATGACCTTATGGGACTTTCCTACTTGGCAG
TACATCTACGTATTAGTCATCGCTATTACCATGGTCGAGGTGAGCCCCACGTTCTGCTTCACTCTCCCCA
TCTCCCCCCCCTCCCCACCCCCAATTTTGTATTTATTTATTTTTTAATTATTTTGTGCAGCGATGGGGGC
GGGGGGGGGGGGGGGGCGCGCCCCAGGGGGGGGGGGGGGGGGGGGGGGGGGGGGGGGGGGGGGGGGGGGG
GGGGGGGGGGCGGCCCAGTGGGGGCGGGGGGGGGGGGGGGGTTCTTTTTTTGCGGGGCGGGGGGGGCGGG
GGCCCCCCAAAAAACAGCAACCGGCGGGGGGGGGGGGGGGGGGGGCGNNNNNNNNNNCGACCCCTATTTT
GTTTTTTTTTTTTTTTTTTTAATTGTGGGGGGGGGGGGGGGGGGGGGGGGGGGGGGGGCGCGCGGGGGGG
GGGGGGGGGGGGCGAGGGGCGGGGCGGGGCGAGGCGGAGAGGTGCGGCGGCAGCCAATCAGAGCGGCGCG
CTCCGAAAGTTTCCTTTTATGGCGAGGCGGCGGCGGCGGCGGCCCTATAAAAAGCGAAGCGCGCGGCGGG
CGGGAGTCGCTGCGCGCTGCCTTCGCCCCGTGCCCCGCTCCGCCGCCGCCTCGCGCCGCCCGCCCCGGCT
CTGACTGACCGCGTTACTCCCACAGGTGAGCGGGCGGGACGGCCCTTCTCCTCCGGGCTGTAATTAGCGC
TTGGTTTAATGACGGCTTGTTTCTTTTCTGTGGCTGCGTGAAAGCCTTGAGGGGCTCCGGGAGGGCCCTT
TGTGCGGGGGGAGCGGCTCGGGGGGTGCGTGCGTGTGTGTGTGCGTGGGGAGCGCCGCGTGCGGCTCCGC
GCTGCCCGGCGGCTGTGAGCGCTGCGGGCGCGGCGCGGGGCTTTGTGCGCTCCGCAGTGTGCGCGAGGGG
AGCGCGGCCGGGGGCGGTGCCCCGCGGTGCGGGGGGGGCTGCGAGGGGAACAAAGGCTGCGTGCGGGGTG
TGTGCGTGGGGGGGTGAGCAGGGGGTGTGGGCGCGTCGGTCGGGCTGCAACCCCCCCTGCACCCCCCTCC
CCGAGTTGCTGAGCACGGCCCGGCTTCGGGTGCGGGGCTCCGTACGGGGCGTGGCGCGGGGCTCGCCGTG
CCGGGCGGGGGGTGGCGGCAGGTGGGGGTGCCGGGCGGGGCGGGGCCGCCTCGGGCCGGGGAGGGCTCGG
GGGAGGGGCGCGGCGGCCCCCGGAGCGCCGGCGGCTGTCGAGGCGCGGCGAGCCGCAGCCATTGCCTTTT
ATGGTAATCGTGCGAGAGGGCGCAGGGACTTCCTTTGTCCCAAATCTGTGCGGAGCCGAAATCTGGGAGG
CGCCGCCGCACCCCCTCTAGCGGGCGCGGGGCGAAGCGGTGCGGCGCCGGCAGGAAGGAAATGGGCGGGG
AGGGCCTTCGTGCGTCGCCGCGCCGCCGTCCCCTTCTCCCTCTCCAGCCTCGGGGCTGTCCGCGGGGGGA
CGGCTGCCTTCGGGGGGGACGGGGCAGGGCGGGGTTCGGCTTCTGGCGTGTGACCGGCGGCTCTAGAGCC
TCTGCTAACCATGTTCATGCCTTCTTCTTTTTCCTACAGCTCCTGGGCAACGTGCTGGTTATTGTGCTGT
CTCATCATTTTGGCAAAGAATTGATTTATCGATTTGGGAATTCGAGCTCGGTACCAGATCTTCTAGATTC
GAACTCGAGCACCATGGAACAAAAGTTGATTTCTGAAGAAGATTTGAACGGTGAACAAAAGCTAATCTCC
GAGGAAGACTTGAACGGTGAACAAAAATTAATCTCAGAAGAAGACTTGAACGGATCCTCTAGAGGTGAAC
AAAAGTTGATTTCTGAAGAAGATTTGAACGGTGAACAAAAGCTAATCTCCGAGGAAGACTTGAACGGTGA
ACAAAAATTAATCTCAGAAGAAGACTTGAACGGATCCTCTAGAGGTGAACAAAAGTTGATTTCTGAAGAA
GATTTGAACGGTGAACAAAAGCTAATCTCCGAGGAAGACTTGAACGGTGAACAAAAATTAATCTCAGAAG
AAGACTTGAACGGATCCACTAGCCTCTGCAGGGCGGCCATCACAAGTTTGTACAAAAAAGCAGGCTCTTT
AAAGGAACCAATTCAGTCGACTATGGCGACGGAGGAGAAGAAGCCCGAGACCGAGGCCGCCAGAGCACAG
CCAACCCCTTCGTCATCCGCCACTCAGAGCAAGCCTACACCTGTGAAGCCAAACTATGCTCTAAAGTTCA
CCCTTGCTGGCCACACCAAAGCAGTGTCCTCCGTGAAATTCAGCCCGAATGGAGAGTGGCTGGCAAGTTC
ATCTGCTGATAAACTTATTAAAATTTGGGGCGCGTATGATGGGAAATTTGAGAAAACCATATCTGGTCAC
AAGCTGGGAATATCCGATGTAGCCTGGTCGTCAGATTCTAACCTTCTTGTTTCTGCCTCAGATGACAAAA
CCTTGAAGATATGGGACGTGAGCTCGGGCAAGTGTCTGAAAACCCTGAAGGGACACAGTAATTATGTCTT
TTGCTGCAACTTCAATCCCCAGTCCAACCTTATTGTCTCAGGATCCTTTGACGAAAGCGTGAGGATATGG
GATGTGAAAACAGGGAAGTGCCTCAAGACTTTGCCAGCTCACTCGGATCCAGTCTCGGCCGTTCATTTTA
ATCGTGATGGATCCTTGATAGTTTCAAGTAGCTATGATGGTCTCTGTCGCATCTGGGACACCGCCTCAGG
CCAGTGCCTGAAGACGCTCATCGATGACGACAACCCCCCCGTGTCTTTTGTGAAGTTCTCCCCGAACGGC
AAATACATCCTGGCCGCCACGCTGGACAACACTCTGAAGCTCTGGGACTACAGCAAGGGGAAGTGCCTGA
AGACGTACACTGGCCACAAGAATGAGAAATACTGCATATTTGCCAATTTCTCTGTTACTGGTGGGAAGTG
GATTGTGTCTGGCTCAGAGGATAACCTTGTTTACATCTGGAACCTTCAGACGAAAGAGATTGTACAGAAA
CTACAAGGCCACACAGATGTCGTGATCTCAACAGCTTGTCACCCAACAGAAAACATCATCGCCTCTGCTG
CGCTAGAAAATGACAAAACAATTAAACTGTGGAAGAGTGACTGCTAAGCGGCCGCACTCGAGATATCTAG
ACCCAGCTTTCTTGTACAAAGTGGTGATGGCCGCTTCGAGCAGACATGATAAGATACATTGATGAGTTTG
GACAAACCACAACTAGAATGCAGTGAAAAAAATGCTTTATTTGTGAAATTTGTGATGCTATTGCTTTATT
TGTAACCATTATAAGCTGCAATAAACAAGTTAACAACAACAATTGCATTCATTTTATGTTTCAGGTTCAG
GGGGAGATGTGGGAGGTTTTTTAAAGCAAGTAAAACCTCTACAAATGTGGTAAAATCGATAAGGATCTCG
ACGATGCATGGGGTCGTGCGCTCCTTTCGGTCGGGCGCTGCGGGTCGTGGGGCGGGCGTCAGGCACCGGG
CTTGCGGGTCATGCACCAGGTGCGCGGTCCTTCGGGCACCTCGACGTCGGCGGTGACGGTGAAGCCGAGC
CGCTCGTAGAAGGGGAGGTTGCGGGGCGCGGAGGTCTCCAGGAAGGCGGGCACCCCGGCGCGCTCGGCCG
CCTCCACTCCGGGGAGCACGACGGCGCTGCCCAGACCCTTGCCCTGGTGGTCGGGCGAGACGCCGACGGT
GGCCAGGAACCACGCGGGCTCCTTGGGCCGGTGCGGCGCCAGGAGGCCTTCCATCTGTTGCTGCGCGGCC
AGCCGGGAACCGCTCAACTCGGCCATGCGCGGGCCGATCTCGGCGAACACCGCCCCCGCTTCGACGCTCT
CCGGCGTGGTCCAGACCGCCACCGCGGCGCCGTCGTCCGCGACCCACACCTTGCCGATGTCGAGCCCGAC
GCGCGTGAGGAAGAGTTCTTGCAGCTCGGTGACCCGCTCGATGTGGCGGTCCGGATCGACGGTGTGGCGC
GTGGCGGGGTAGTCGGCGAACGCGGCGGCGAGGGTGCGTACGGCCCTGGGGACGTCGTCGCGGGTGGCGA
GGCGCACCGTGGGCTTGTACTCGGTCATGGTAAGCTTTTTGCAAAAGCCTAGGCCTCCAAAAAAGCCTCC
TCACTACTTCTGGAATAGCTCAGAGGCCGAGGCGGCCTCGGCCTCTGCATAAATAAAAAAAATTAGTCAG
CCATGGGGCGGAGAATGGGCGGAACTGGGCGGAGTTAGGGGCGGGATGGGCGGAGTTAGGGGCGGGACTA
TGGTTGCTGACTAATTGAGATGCATGCTTTGCATACTTCTGCCTGCTGGGGAGCCTGGGGACTTTCCACA
CCTGGTTGCTGACTAATTGAGATGCATGCTTTGCATACTTCTGCCTGCTGGGGAGCCTGGGGACTTTCCA
CACCCTAACTGACACACATTCCACAGGTCGAGATCCGGGCTGGCGTAATAGCGAAGAGGCCCGCACCGAT
CGCCCTTCCCAACAGTTGCGCAGCCTGAATGGCGAATGG
[124 nt withheld, positions 6200-6323]
C
[91 nt withheld, positions 6325-6415]
A
[49 nt withheld, positions 6417-6465]
CCTTTGACGTTGGAGTCCACGTTCTTT
[37 nt withheld, positions 6493-6529]
ACCCTATCTCGGTCTATTCTTTTGATTTATAAGGGATTTTGCCGATTTCGGCCTATTGGTTAAAAAATGA
GCTGATTTAACAAAAATTTAACGCGAATTTTAACAAAATATTAACGCTTACAATTTCCTGATGCGGTATT
TTCTCCTTACGCATCTGTGCGGTATTTCACACCGCATATGGTGCACTCTCAGTACAATCTGCTCTGATGC
CGCATAGTTAAGCCAGCCCCGACACCCGCCAACACCCGCTGACGCGCCCTGACGGGCTTGTCTGCTCCCG
GCATCCGCTTACAGACAAGCTGTGACCGTCTCCGGGAGCTGCATGTGTCAGAGGTTTTCACCGTCATCAC
CGAAACGCGCGAGACGAAAGGGCCTCGTGATACGCCTATTTTTATAGGTTAATGTCATGATAATAATGGT
TTCTTAGACGTCAGGTGGCACTTTTCGGGGAAATGTGCGCGGAACCCCTATTTGTTTATTTTTCTAAATA
CATTCAAATATGTATCCGCTCATGAGACAATAACCCTGATAAATGCTTCAATAATATTGAAAAAGGAAGA
GTATGAGTATTCAACATTTCCGTGTCGCCCTTATTCCCTTTTTTGCGGCATTTTGCCTTCCTGTTTTTGC
TCACCCAGAAACGCTGGTGAAAGTAAAAGATGCTGAAGATCAGTTGGGTGCACGAGTGGGTTACATCGAA
CTGGATCTCAACAGCGGTAAGATCCTTGAGAGTTTTCGCCCCGAAGAACGTTTTCCAATGATGAGCACTT
TTAAAGTTCTGCTATGTGGCGCGGTATTATCCCGTATTGACGCCGGGCAAGAGCAACTCGGTCGCCGCAT
ACACTATTCTCAGAATGACTTGGTTGAGTACTCACCAGTCACAGAAAAGCATCTTACGGATGGCATGACA
GTAAGAGAATTATGC
